>Addgene plasmid #245906 | mSHANK1_PDZ | addgene full sequence | sequence record 490440 | Addgene NGS Result
CAAGGAGATGGCGCCCAACAGTCCCCCGGCCACGGGGCCTGCCACCATACCCACGCCGAAACAAGCGCTC
ATGAGCCCGAAGTGGCGAGCCCGATCTTCCCCATCGGTGATGTCGGCGATATAGGCGCCAGCAACCGCAC
CTGTGGCGCCGGTGATGCCGGCCACGATGCGTCCGGCGTAGAGGATCGAGATCTCGATCCCGCGAAATTA
ATACGACTCACTATAGGGGAATTGTGAGCGGATAACAATTCCCCTCTAGAAATAATTTTGTTTAACTTTA
AGAAGGAGATATACATATGCATCATCACCATCACCATGGTAAGCCTATCCCTAACCCTCTCCTCGGTCTC
GATTCTACGGAAAACCTGTATTTTCAGGGAATTGATCCCTTCACCGGTAGCGACTATATCATCAAAGAGA
AAACCGTTCTGCTGCAGAAAAAGGATAGCGAAGGTTTTGGTTTTGTTCTGCGTGGTGCAAAAGCACAGAC
CCCGATTGAAGAATTTACCCCGACACCGGCATTTCCGGCACTGCAGTATCTGGAAAGCGTTGATGAAGGT
GGTGTTGCATGGCGTGCAGGTCTGCGTATGGGTGATTTTCTGATTGAAGTTAATGGTCAGAACGTGGTGA
AAGTTGGTCATCGTCAGGTTGTTAATATGATTCGTCAAGGTGGTAATACCCTGATGGTTAAAGTTGTTAT
GGTTACCCGTCATCCGGATATGTAAAAGGGCGAGCTCAGATCCGGCTGCTAACAAAGCCCGAAAGGAAGC
TGAGTTGGCTGCTGCCACCGCTGAGCAATAACTAGCATAACCCCTTGGGGCCTCTAAACGGGTCTTGAGG
GGTTTTTTGCTGAAAGGAGGAACTATATCCGGATATCCCGCAAGAGGCCCGGCAGTACCGGCATAACCAA
GCCTATGCCTACAGCATCCAGGGTGACGGTGCCGAGGATGACGATGAGCGCATTGTTAGATTTCATACAC
GGTGCCTGACTGCGTTAGCAATTTAACTGTGATAAACTACCGCATTAAAGCTAGCTTATCGATGATAAGC
TGTCAAACATGAGAATTAATTCTTGAAGACGAAAGGGCCTCGTGATACGCCTATTTTTATAGGTTAATGT
CATGATAATAATGGTTTCTTAGACGTCAGGTGGCACTTTTCGGGGAAATGTGCGCGGAACCCCTATTTGT
TTATTTTTCTAAATACATTCAAATATGTATCCGCTCATGAGACAATAACCCTGATAAATGCTTCAATAAT
ATTGAAAAAGGAAGAGTATGAGTATTCAACATTTCCGTGTCGCCCTTATTCCCTTTTTTGCGGCATTTTG
CCTTCCTGTTTTTGCTCACCCAGAAACGCTGGTGAAAGTAAAAGATGCTGAAGATCAGTTGGGTGCACGA
GTGGGTTACATCGAACTGGATCTCAACAGCGGTAAGATCCTTGAGAGTTTTCGCCCCGAAGAACGTTTTC
CAATGATGAGCACTTTTAAAGTTCTGCTATGTGGCGCGGTATTATCCCGTGTTGACGCCGGGCAAGAGCA
ACTCGGTCGCCGCATACACTATTCTCAGAATGACTTGGTTGAGTACTCACCAGTCACAGAAAAGCATCTT
ACGGATGGCATGACAGTAAGAGAATTATGCAGTGCTGCCATAACCATGAGTGATAACACTGCGGCCAACT
TACTTCTGACAACGATCGGAGGACCGAAGGAGCTAACCGCTTTTTTGCACAACATGGGGGATCATGTAAC
TCGCCTTGATCGTTGGGAACCGGAGCTGAATGAAGCCATACCAAACGACGAGCGTGACACCACGATGCCT
GCAGCAATGGCAACAACGTTGCGCAAACTATTAACTGGCGAACTACTTACTCTAGCTTCCCGGCAACAAT
TAATAGACTGGATGGAGGCGGATAAAGTTGCAGGACCACTTCTGCGCTCGGCCCTTCCGGCTGGCTGGTT
TATTGCTGATAAATCTGGAGCCGGTGAGCGTGGGTCTCGCGGTATCATTGCAGCACTGGGGCCAGATGGT
AAGCCCTCCCGTATCGTAGTTATCTACACGACGGGGAGTCAGGCAACTATGGATGAACGAAATAGACAGA
TCGCTGAGATAGGTGCCTCACTGATTAAGCATTGGTAACTGTCAGACCAAGTTTACTCATATATACTTTA
GATTGATTTAAAACTTCATTTTTAATTTAAAAGGATCTAGGTGAAGATCCTTTTTGATAATCTCATGACC
AAAATCCCTTAACGTGAGTTTTCGTTCCACTGAGCGTCAGACCCCGTAGAAAAGATCAAAGGATCTTCTT
GAGATCCTTTTTTTCTGCGCGTAATCTGCTGCTTGCAAACAAAAAAACCACCGCTACCAGCGGTGGTTTG
TTTGCCGGATCAAGAGCTACCAACTCTTTTTCCGAAGGTAACTGGCTTCAGCAGAGCGCAGATACCAAAT
ACTGTCCTTCTAGTGTAGCCGTAGTTAGGCCACCACTTCAAGAACTCTGTAGCACCGCCTACATACCTCG
CTCTGCTAATCCTGTTACCAGTGGCTGCTGCCAGTGGCGATAAGTCGTGTCTTACCGGGTTGGACTCAAG
ACGATAGTTACCGGATAAGGCGCAGCGGTCGGGCTGAACGGGGGGTTCGTGCACACAGCCCAGCTTGGAG
CGAACGACCTACACCGAACTGAGATACCTACAGCGTGAGCTATGAGAAAGCGCCACGCTTCCCGAAGGGA
GAAAGGCGGACAGGTATCCGGTAAGCGGCAGGGTCGGAACAGGAGAGCGCACGAGGGAGCTTCCAGGGGG
AAACGCCTGGTATCTTTATAGTCCTGTCGGGTTTCGCCACCTCTGACTTGAGCGTCGATTTTTGTGATGC
TCGTCAGGGGGGCGGAGCCTATGGAAAAACGCCAGCAACGCGGCCTTTTTACGGTTCCTGGCCTTTTGCT
GGCCTTTTGCTCACATGTTCTTTCCTGCGTTATCCCCTGATTCTGTGGATAACCGTATTACCGCCTTTGA
GTGAGCTGATACCGCTCGCCGCAGCCGAACGACCGAGCGCAGCGAGTCAGTGAGCGAGGAAGCGGAAGAG
CGCCTGATGCGGTATTTTCTCCTTACGCATCTGTGCGGTATTTCACACCGCAATGGTGCACTCTCAGTAC
AATCTGCTCTGATGCCGCATAGTTAAGCCAGTATACACTCCGCTATCGCTACGTGACTGGGTCATGGCTG
CGCCCCGACACCCGCCAACACCCGCTGACGCGCCCTGACGGGCTTGTCTGCTCCCGGCATCCGCTTACAG
ACAAGCTGTGACCGTCTCCGGGAGCTGCATGTGTCAGAGGTTTTCACCGTCATCACCGAAACGCGCGAGG
CAGCTGCGGTAAAGCTCATCAGCGTGGTCGTGAAGCGATTCACAGATGTCTGCCTGTTCATCCGCGTCCA
GCTCGTTGAGTTTCTCCAGAAGCGTTAATGTCTGGCTTCTGATAAAGCGGGCCATGTTAAGGGCGGTTTT
TTCCTGTTTGGTCACTGATGCCTCCGTGTAAGGGGGATTTCTGTTCATGGGGGTAATGATACCGATGAAA
CGAGAGAGGATGCTCACGATACGGGTTACTGATGATGAACATGCCCGGTTACTGGAACGTTGTGAGGGTA
AACAACTGGCGGTATGGATGCGGCGGGACCAGAGAAAAATCACTCAGGGTCAATGCCAGCGCTTCGTTAA
TACAGATGTAGGTGTTCCACAGGGTAGCCAGCAGCATCCTGCGATGCAGATCCGGAACATAATGGTGCAG
GGCGCTGACTTCCGCGTTTCCAGACTTTACGAAACACGGAAACCGAAGACCATTCATGTTGTTGCTCAGG
TCGCAGACGTTTTGCAGCAGCAGTCGCTTCACGTTCGCTCGCGTATCGGTGATTCATTCTGCTAACCAGT
AAGGCAACCCCGCCAGCCTAGCCGGGTCCTCAACGACAGGAGCACGATCATGCGCACCCGTGGCCAGGAC
CCAACGCTGCCCGAGATGCGCCGCGTGCGGCTGCTGGAGATGGCGGACGCGATGGATATGTTCTGCCAAG
GGTTGGTTTGCGCATTCACAGTTCTCCGCAAGAATTGATTGGCTCCAATTCTTGGAGTGGTGAATCCGTT
AGCGAGGTGCCGCCGGCTTCCATTCAGGTCGAGGTGGCCCGGCTCCATGCACCGCGACGCAACGCGGGGA
GGCAGACAAGGTATAGGGCGGCGCCTACAATCCATGCCAACCCGTTCCATGTGCTCGCCGAGGCGGCATA
AATCGCCGTGACGATCAGCGGTCCAATGATCGAAGTTAGGCTGGTAAGAGCCGCGAGCGATCCTTGAAGC
TGTCCCTGATGGTCGTCATCTACCTGCCTGGACAGCATGGCCTGCAACGCGGGCATCCCGATGCCGCCGG
AAGCGAGAAGAATCATAATGGGGAAGGCCATCCAGCCTCGCGTCGCGAACGCCAGCAAGACGTAGCCCAG
CGCGTCGGCCGCCATGCCGGCGATAATGGCCTGCTTCTCGCCGAAACGTTTGGTGGCGGGACCAGTGACG
AAGGCTTGAGCGAGGGCGTGCAAGATTCCGAATACCGCAAGCGACAGGCCGATCATCGTCGCGCTCCAGC
GAAAGCGGTCCTCGCCGAAAATGACCCAGAGCGCTGCCGGCACCTGTCCTACGAGTTGCATGATAAAGAA
GACAGTCATAAGTGCGGCGACGATAGTCATGCCCCGCGCCCACCGGAAGGAGCTGACTGGGTTGAAGGCT
CTCAAGGGCATCGGTCGAGATCCCGGTGCCTAATGAGTGAGCTAACTTACATTAATTGCGTTGCGCTCAC
TGCCCGCTTTCCAGTCGGGAAACCTGTCGTGCCAGCTGCATTAATGAATCGGCCAACGCGCGGGGAGAGG
CGGTTTGCGTATTGGGCGCCAGGGTGGTTTTTCTTTTCACCAGTGAGACGGGCAACAGCTGATTGCCCTT
CACCGCCTGGCCCTGAGAGAGTTGCAGCAAGCGGTCCACGCTGGTTTGCCCCAGCAGGCGAAAATCCTGT
TTGATGGTGGTTAACGGCGGGATATAACATGAGCTGTCTTCGGTATCGTCGTATCCCACTACCGAGATAT
CCGCACCAACGCGCAGCCCGGACTCGGTAATGGCGCGCATTGCGCCCAGCGCCATCTGATCGTTGGCAAC
CAGCATCGCAGTGGGAACGATGCCCTCATTCAGCATTTGCATGGTTTGTTGAAAACCGGACATGGCACTC
CAGTCGCCTTCCCGTTCCGCTATCGGCTGAATTTGATTGCGAGTGAGATATTTATGCCAGCCAGCCAGAC
GCAGACGCGCCGAGACAGAACTTAATGGGCCCGCTAACAGCGCGATTTGCTGGTGACCCAATGCGACCAG
ATGCTCCACGCCCAGTCGCGTACCGTCTTCATGGGAGAAAATAATACTGTTGATGGGTGTCTGGTCAGAG
ACATCAAGAAATAACGCCGGAACATTAGTGCAGGCAGCTTCCACAGCAATGGCATCCTGGTCATCCAGCG
GATAGTTAATGATCAGCCCACTGACGCGTTGCGCGAGAAGATTGTGCACCGCCGCTTTACAGGCTTCGAC
GCCGCTTCGTTCTACCATCGACACCACCACGCTGGCACCCAGTTGATCGGCGCGAGATTTAATCGCCGCG
ACAATTTGCGACGGCGCGTGCAGGGCCAGACTGGAGGTGGCAACGCCAATCAGCAACGACTGTTTGCCCG
CCAGTTGTTGTGCCACGCGGTTGGGAATGTAATTCAGCTCCGCCATCGCCGCTTCCACTTTTTCCCGCGT
TTTCGCAGAAACGTGGCTGGCCTGGTTCACCACGCGGGAAACGGTCTGATAAGAGACACCGGCATACTCT
GCGACATCGTATAACGTTACTGGTTTCACATTCACCACCCTGAATTGACTCTCTTCCGGGCGCTATCATG
CCATACCGCGAAAGGTTTTGCGCCATTCGATGGTGTCCGGGATCTCGACGCTCTCCCTTATGCGACTCCT
GCATTAGGAAGCAGCCCAGTAGTAGGTTGAGGCCGTTGAGCACCGCCGCCGCAAGGAATGGTGCATG
Features (pLannotate 1.2.2; 21 found; start..end, strand, type, name):
    209..227     +  promoter       T7 promoter: promoter for bacteriophage T7 RNA polymerase
    228..252     +  protein_bind   lac operator: The lac repressor binds to the lac operator to inhibit transcription in E. coli. This inhibition can be relieved by adding lactose or isopropyl-β-D-thiogalactopyranoside (IPTG). lac repressor encoded by lacI
    267..289     +  RBS            RBS: efficient ribosome binding site from bacteriophage T7 gene 10 (Olins and Rangwala, 1989)
    318..359     +  CDS            V5 tag: epitope tag from simian virus 5
    360..379     +  CDS            TEV site (fragment): tobacco etch virus (TEV) protease recognition and cleavage site
    384..719     +  CDS            SHANK2 (fragment): SHAN2_HUMAN - Also known as CORTBP1, KIAA1022, PROSAP1. Experimental evidence at protein level: Swiss-Prot protein existence level 1. Seems to be an adapter protein in the postsynaptic density (PSD) of excitatory synapses that interconnects receptors of the postsynaptic membrane including NMDA-type and metabotropic glutamate receptors, and the actin-based cytoskeleton. May play a role in the structural and functional organization of the dendritic spine and synaptic junction. From Homo sapiens (Human).
    745..794     +  CDS            SET1 (fragment): solubility-enhancement tag derived from T7 phage gene 10B
    802..849     +  terminator     T7 terminator: transcription terminator for bacteriophage T7 RNA polymerase
    872..976     -  CDS            TcR (fragment): tetracycline efflux protein; tet; confers resistance to tetracycline
   1033..1056    -  promoter       tet promoter (fragment): E. coli promoter for tetracycline efflux protein gene
   1173..1277    +  promoter       AmpR promoter: bla
   1278..2138    +  CDS            AmpR: β-lactamase; bla; confers resistance to ampicillin, carbenicillin, and related antibiotics
   2309..2897    +  rep_origin     ori: high-copy-number ColE1/pMB1/pBR322/pUC origin of replication
   3083..3222    -  misc_feature   bom: basis of mobility region from pBR322
   3324..3515    -  CDS            rop: Rop protein, which maintains plasmids at low copy number; rop
   3532..3912    +  CDS            YPB1_ECOLX: Protein predicted: Swiss-Prot protein existence level 4. From Escherichia coli.
   4154..4778    -  CDS            TcR (fragment): tetracycline efflux protein; tet; confers resistance to tetracycline
   4793..4814    -  protein_bind   CAP binding site: CAP binding activates transcription in the presence of cAMP. E. coli catabolite activator protein
   4827..5909    -  CDS            lacI: lac repressor; lacI; The lac repressor binds to the lac operator to inhibit transcription in E. coli. This inhibition can be relieved by adding lactose or isopropyl-β-D-thiogalactopyranoside (IPTG).
   5910..5987    -  promoter       lacI promoter: lacI
   5995..187     -  CDS            TcR (fragment) (across the origin): tetracycline efflux protein; tet; confers resistance to tetracycline
