[The description below was written by a language model from this plasmid's Addgene catalogue record and pLannotate feature annotations shown in this document.]
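Description:
mSHANK1_PDZ is a bacterial expression plasmid built on the pET151 dTOPO backbone for producing the PDZ domain of mouse SHANK1 (residues 654–762) in E. coli. The insert was made by gene synthesis. The 6,087-nt plasmid carries a ColE1/pMB1-type origin along with the pBR322-derived bom region and rop gene. The catalogue lists it as high copy, although Rop normally moderates copy number. Selection is through the β-lactamase gene (AmpR), which confers ampicillin resistance. Several tetracycline-resistance fragments and a partial tet promoter are annotated, but these are non-functional backbone remnants.

Expression is driven by a T7 promoter followed immediately by a lac operator and the strong phage T7 gene 10 ribosome binding site. The plasmid also encodes the lac repressor (lacI) under its own promoter. Transcription is therefore held off until induction with IPTG in a host that supplies T7 RNA polymerase, and it ends at a T7 terminator downstream of the insert. The PDZ domain is fused at its N terminus to a His tag and a V5 epitope, followed by a TEV protease recognition site. This allows affinity purification, antibody detection and removal of the tags afterwards. The automated feature table annotates the V5 and TEV elements but not the His tag. It also labels the insert as a fragment of human SHANK2, which most likely reflects homology among SHANK-family PDZ domains rather than a difference from the catalogued mouse SHANK1 identity. The associated study concerns CDKL5 binding to talin and to PDZ domains at the postsynaptic density, so the construct is presumably a source of recombinant PDZ domain for such interaction work.
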