Addgene plasmid #245906: mSHANK1_PDZ
Purpose: Bacterial expression of SHANK1 PDZ domain (654-762)
Depositing lab: Ben Goult. Depositing organization: University of Liverpool. Publication: Cyclin-dependent kinase-like 5 (CDKL5) binds to talin and is anchored at the postsynaptic density via direct interaction with PDZ domains. Otani Y, Goodall E, Srinivasan V, Ball NJ, Barnett SFH, Zech T, Saarikangas J, Goult BT. bioRxiv 2025.08.27.672337; doi: https://doi.org/10.1101/2025.08.27.672337.
Backbone
  Vector backbone: pET151 dTOPO
  Vector type: Bacterial Expression
Growth in bacteria
  Bacterial resistance: Ampicillin, 100 μg/mL
  Growth temperature: 37°C
  Growth strain: DH5alpha
  Copy number: High Copy
Gene/Insert
  Gene/Insert name: SHANK1
  Species: M. musculus (mouse)
  Entrez Gene: Shank1
  Promoter: T7
  Tag / fusion protein: HisTag-V5 (N terminal on insert)
  Cloning method: Gene Synthesis
  Sequencing primers: 5′ T7F; 3′ T7R
Terms and licenses: Academic/Nonprofit Terms; Industry Terms: Not Available to Industry
How to cite: mSHANK1_PDZ was a gift from Ben Goult (Addgene plasmid # 245906 ; http://n2t.net/addgene:245906 ; RRID:Addgene_245906)
